Addgene plasmid #242113: pKC117_pLenti_TetOff_MVP_IRES_PABPC1_INT
Purpose: Tet- or Dox-repressible expression of MVP and PABPC1 fused to INT (human PARP4 fragment)
Depositing lab: Fei Chen. Depositing organization: Broad Institute. Publication: A genetically encoded device for transcriptome storage in mammalian cells. Chao YK, Wu M, Gong Q, Chen F. Science. 2026 Jan 15:eadz9353. doi: 10.1126/science.adz9353. PubMed 41538410.
Backbone
  Vector backbone: pLenti-tetON
  Vector type: Lentiviral
Growth in bacteria
  Bacterial resistance: Ampicillin, 100 μg/mL
  Growth temperature: 37°C
  Growth strain: NEB Stable
  Copy number: High Copy
Gene/Insert
  Gene/Insert name: MVP and PAB4L-PARP4 fragment (alt name: MVP_IRES_PABPC1_INT)
  Species: Synthetic
  Mutation: PABPC1 aa 1-370, PARP4 aa 1562-1724
  Entrez Gene: MVP (a.k.a. LRP, VAULT1); PABPC1 (a.k.a. PAB1, PABP, PABP1, PABPC2, PABPL1)
  Promoter: TRE3G
  Cloning method: Gibson Cloning
Terms and licenses: Academic/Nonprofit Terms; Industry Terms: Not Available to Industry
Depositor comments: Includes TagRFP-tTA-Advanced
How to cite: pKC117_pLenti_TetOff_MVP_IRES_PABPC1_INT was a gift from Fei Chen (Addgene plasmid # 242113)
