[The description below was written by a language model from this plasmid's Addgene catalogue record and pLannotate feature annotations shown in this document.]
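Description:
pKC117_pLenti_TetOff_MVP_IRES_PABPC1_INT is a 13.6 kb HIV-1-based lentiviral transfer plasmid built on a pLenti-tetON backbone and converted to a Tet-Off configuration. It is propagated in E. coli through a high-copy ColE1/pUC origin with ampicillin selection (AmpR). The viral portion carries a truncated 5' LTR, the Ψ packaging signal with a gag fragment, the RRE for Rev-dependent nuclear export, the cPPT/CTS, a WPRE, and a ΔU3 self-inactivating 3' LTR. The cassette can therefore be packaged and integrated into mammalian target cells without reconstituting an active viral promoter.

The payload is a bicistronic transcript driven by the TRE3G Tet-responsive promoter. The first cistron is full-length human MVP, the major vault protein that forms the vault particle shell. It is followed by an EMCV IRES2 and a fusion of PABPC1 residues 1–370 to PARP4 residues 1562–1724, the fragment the depositor calls INT, and the unit ends at a rabbit β-globin poly(A) signal. The automated annotation labels the poly(A)-binding segment as PABPC5, presumably by homology; the catalogue entry identifies it as PABPC1.

Downstream, an EF-1α core promoter with an HTLV-1 LTR fragment drives TagRFP followed by a transactivator. The annotation tool calls this rtTA3 with a VP16-derived activation domain, but the depositor describes it as tTA-Advanced. That identity fits the stated behaviour, in which expression is on by default and repressed by tetracycline or doxycycline, while TagRFP marks transduced cells. How TagRFP and tTA are linked is not annotated. The associated publication concerns a genetically encoded device for transcriptome storage in mammalian cells, though the record does not spell out the mechanism.
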