Features (pLannotate 1.2.2; 31 found; start..end, strand, type, name):
      1..589     +  rep_origin     ori: high-copy-number ColE1/pMB1/pBR322/pUC origin of replication
    772..826     +  CDS            lacI (fragment): lac repressor; lacI; The lac repressor binds to the lac operator to inhibit transcription in E. coli. This inhibition can be relieved by adding lactose or isopropyl-β-D-thiogalactopyranoside (IPTG).
    832..925     +  rep_origin     SV40 ori (fragment): SV40 origin of replication
    950..987     +  CDS            lacI (fragment): lac repressor; lacI; The lac repressor binds to the lac operator to inhibit transcription in E. coli. This inhibition can be relieved by adding lactose or isopropyl-β-D-thiogalactopyranoside (IPTG).
   1000..1021    +  protein_bind   CAP binding site: CAP binding activates transcription in the presence of cAMP. E. coli catabolite activator protein
   1036..1066    +  promoter       lac promoter: promoter for the E. coli lac operon
   1070..1092    +  protein_bind   lac operator (fragment): The lac repressor binds to the lac operator to inhibit transcription in E. coli. This inhibition can be relieved by adding lactose or isopropyl-β-D-thiogalactopyranoside (IPTG). lac repressor encoded by lacI
   1124..1207    +  polyA_signal   SV40 poly(A) signal (fragment): SV40 polyadenylation signal
   1374..1703    +  CDS            nef (fragment): NEF_HV1BR - Experimental evidence at protein level: Swiss-Prot protein existence level 1. Extracellular Nef protein targets CD4(+) T-lymphocytes for apoptosis by interacting with CXCR4 surface receptors (PubMed:14990729). From Human immunodeficiency virus type 1 group M subtype B (isolate BRU/LAI) (HIV-1).
   1751..2008    +  LTR            5' LTR (truncated): truncated 5' long terminal repeat (LTR) from HIV-1
   2055..2180    +  misc_feature   HIV-1 Ψ: packaging signal of human immunodeficiency virus type 1
   2164..2502    +  CDS            HIV-1 gag (fragment): gag protein from human immunodeficiency virus 1; gag
   2677..2910    +  misc_feature   RRE: The Rev response element (RRE) of HIV-1 allows for Rev-dependent mRNA export from the nucleus to the cytoplasm.
   3287..3387    +  CDS            Rev (fragment): human immunodeficiency virus 1 (HIV-1) Rev protein; rev; enhances nuclear export of unspliced and incompletely spliced viral mRNAs
   3432..3549    +  misc_feature   cPPT/CTS: central polypurine tract and central termination sequence of HIV-1
   3616..3990    +  promoter       TRE3G promoter: 3rd-generation Tet-responsive promoter that can be activated by binding of Tet-On® 3G
   4054..6732    +  CDS            MVP: MVP_HUMAN - Also known as LRP. Experimental evidence at protein level: Swiss-Prot protein existence level 1. Required for normal vault structure. Vaults are multi-subunit structures that may act as scaffolds for proteins involved in signal transduction. Vaults may also play a role in nucleo-cytoplasmic transport. Down-regulates IFNG-mediated STAT1 signaling and subsequent activation of JAK. Down-regulates SRC activity and signaling through MAP kinases. From Homo sapiens (Human).
   6764..7350    +  misc_feature   IRES2: internal ribosome entry site (IRES) of the encephalomyocarditis virus (EMCV)
   7369..8445    +  CDS            PABPC5 (fragment): PABP5_HUMAN - Also known as PABP5. Experimental evidence at protein level: Swiss-Prot protein existence level 1. Binds the poly(A) tail of mRNA. May be involved in cytoplasmic regulatory processes of mRNA metabolism. Can probably bind to cytoplasmic RNA sequences other than poly(A) in vivo (By similarity). From Homo sapiens (Human).
   8470..8958    +  CDS            PARP4 (fragment): PARP4_HUMAN - Also known as ADPRTL1 From Homo sapiens (Human).
   9064..9119    +  polyA_signal   β-globin poly(A) signal: rabbit β-globin polyadenylation signal (Gil and Proudfoot, 1987)
   9323..9534    +  promoter       EF-1α core promoter: core promoter for human elongation factor EF-1α
   9547..9815    +  LTR            5' LTR (truncated): truncated 5' long terminal repeat (LTR) from human T-cell leukemia virus (HTLV) type 1
   9856..10566   +  CDS            TagRFP: monomeric derivative of red fluorescent protein from Entacmaea quadricolor (Merzlyak et al., 2007) mammalian codon-optimized
  10627..11324   +  CDS            rtTA3 (fragment): reverse tetracycline transactivator 3 activates expression from Tet-responsive promoters in the presence of doxycycline
  11254..11364   +  CDS            VP48: 3 tandem repeats of the minimal activation domain of herpes simplex virus VP16 (Cheng et al., 2013)
  11386..11974   +  misc_feature   WPRE: woodchuck hepatitis virus posttranscriptional regulatory element
  11982..12047   +  CDS            nef (fragment): NEF_HV1Z2 - Experimental evidence at protein level: Swiss-Prot protein existence level 1. Extracellular Nef protein targets CD4(+) T-lymphocytes for apoptosis by interacting with CXCR4 surface receptors. From Human immunodeficiency virus type 1 group M subtype D (isolate Z2/CDC-Z34) (HIV-1).
  12049..12282   +  LTR            3' LTR (ΔU3): self-inactivating 3' long terminal repeat (LTR) from HIV-1
  12487..12591   +  promoter       AmpR promoter: bla
  12592..13452   +  CDS            AmpR: β-lactamase; bla; confers resistance to ampicillin, carbenicillin, and related antibiotics
>Addgene plasmid #242113 | pKC117_pLenti_TetOff_MVP_IRES_PABPC1_INT | addgene full sequence | sequence record 488926 | Addgene NGS Result
TTGAGATCCTTTTTTTCTGCGCGTAATCTGCTGCTTGCAAACAAAAAAACCACCGCTACCAGCGGTGGTT
TGTTTGCCGGATCAAGAGCTACCAACTCTTTTTCCGAAGGTAACTGGCTTCAGCAGAGCGCAGATACCAA
ATACTGTTCTTCTAGTGTAGCCGTAGTTAGGCCACCACTTCAAGAACTCTGTAGCACCGCCTACATACCT
CGCTCTGCTAATCCTGTTACCAGTGGCTGCTGCCAGTGGCGATAAGTCGTGTCTTACCGGGTTGGACTCA
AGACGATAGTTACCGGATAAGGCGCAGCGGTCGGGCTGAACGGGGGGTTCGTGCACACAGCCCAGCTTGG
AGCGAACGACCTACACCGAACTGAGATACCTACAGCGTGAGCTATGAGAAAGCGCCACGCTTCCCGAAGG
GAGAAAGGCGGACAGGTATCCGGTAAGCGGCAGGGTCGGAACAGGAGAGCGCACGAGGGAGCTTCCAGGG
GGAAACGCCTGGTATCTTTATAGTCCTGTCGGGTTTCGCCACCTCTGACTTGAGCGTCGATTTTTGTGAT
GCTCGTCAGGGGGGCGGAGCCTATGGAAAAACGCCAGCAACGCGGCCTTTTTACGGTTCCTGGCCTTTTG
CTGGCCTTTTGCTCACATGTTCTTTCCTGCGTTATCCCCTGATTCTGTGGATAACCGTATTACCGCCTTT
GAGTGAGCTGATACCGCTCGCCGCAGCCGAACGACCGAGCGCAGCGAGTCAGTGAGCGAGGAAGCGGAAG
AGCGCCCAATACGCAAACCGCCTCTCCCCGCGCGTTGGCCGATTCATTAATGCAGCAAGCTCATGGCTGA
CTAATTTTTTTTATTTATGCAGAGGCCGAGGCCGCCTCGGCCTCTGAGCTATTCCAGAAGTAGTGAGGAG
GCTTTTTTGGAGGCCTAGGCTTTTGCAAAAAGCTCCCCGTGGCACGACAGGTTTCCCGACTGGAAAGCGG
GCAGTGAGCGCAACGCAATTAATGTGAGTTAGCTCACTCATTAGGCACCCCAGGCTTTACACTTTATGCT
TCCGGCTCGTATGTTGTGTGGAATTGTGAGCGGATAACAATTTCACACAGGAAACAGCTATGACATGATT
ACGAATTTCACAAATAAAGCATTTTTTTCACTGCATTCTAGTTGTGGTTTGTCCAAACTCATCAATGTAT
CTTATCATGTCTGGATCAACTGGATAACTCAAGCTAACCAAAATCATCCCAAACTTCCCACCCCATACCC
TATTACCACTGCCAATTACCTGTGGTTTCATTTACTCTAAACCTGTGATTCCTCTGAATTATTTTCATTT
TAAAGAAATTGTATTTGTTAAATATGTACTACAAACTTAGTAGTTGGAAGGGCTAATTCACTCCCAAAGA
AGACAAGATATCCTTGATCTGTGGATCTACCACACACAAGGCTACTTCCCTGATTAGCAGAACTACACAC
CAGGGCCAGGGGTCAGATATCCACTGACCTTTGGATGGTGCTACAAGCTAGTACCAGTTGAGCCAGATAA
GGTAGAAGAGGCCAATAAAGGAGAGAACACCAGCTTGTTACACCCTGTGAGCCTGCATGGGATGGATGAC
CCGGAGAGAGAAGTGTTAGAGTGGAGGTTTGACAGCCGCCTAGCATTTCATCACGTGGCCCGAGAGCTGC
ATCCGGAGTACTTCAAGAACTGCTGATATCGAGCTTGCTACAAGGGACTTTCCGCTGGGGACTTTCCAGG
GAGGCGTGGCCTGGGCGGGACTGGGGAGTGGCGAGCCCTCAGATCCTGCATATAAGCAGCTGCTTTTTGC
CTGTACTGGGTCTCTCTGGTTAGACCAGATCTGAGCCTGGGAGCTCTCTGGCTAACTAGGGAACCCACTG
CTTAAGCCTCAATAAAGCTTGCCTTGAGTGCTTCAAGTAGTGTGTGCCCGTCTGTTGTGTGACTCTGGTA
ACTAGAGATCCCTCAGACCCTTTTAGTCAGTGTGGAAAATCTCTAGCAGTGGCGCCCGAACAGGGACTTG
AAAGCGAAAGGGAAACCAGAGGAGCTCTCTCGACGCAGGACTCGGCTTGCTGAAGCGCGCACGGCAAGAG
GCGAGGGGCGGCGACTGGTGAGTACGCCAAAAATTTTGACTAGCGGAGGCTAGAAGGAGAGAGATGGGTG
CGAGAGCGTCAGTATTAAGCGGGGGAGAATTAGATCGCGATGGGAAAAAATTCGGTTAAGGCCAGGGGGA
AAGAAAAAATATAAATTAAAACATATAGTATGGGCAAGCAGGGAGCTAGAACGATTCGCAGTTAATCCTG
GCCTGTTAGAAACATCAGAAGGCTGTAGACAAATACTGGGACAGCTACAACCATCCCTTCAGACAGGATC
AGAAGAACTTAGATCATTATATAATACAGTAGCAACCCTCTATTGTGTGCATCAAAGGATAGAGATAAAA
GACACCAAGGAAGCTTTAGACAAGATAGAGGAAGAGCAAAACAAAAGTAAGACCACCGCACAGCAAGCGG
CCGGCCGCTGATCTTCAGACCTGGAGGAGGAGATATGAGGGACAATTGGAGAAGTGAATTATATAAATAT
AAAGTAGTAAAAATTGAACCATTAGGAGTAGCACCCACCAAGGCAAAGAGAAGAGTGGTGCAGAGAGAAA
AAAGAGCAGTGGGAATAGGAGCTTTGTTCCTTGGGTTCTTGGGAGCAGCAGGAAGCACTATGGGCGCAGC
GTCAATGACGCTGACGGTACAGGCCAGACAATTATTGTCTGGTATAGTGCAGCAGCAGAACAATTTGCTG
AGGGCTATTGAGGCGCAACAGCATCTGTTGCAACTCACAGTCTGGGGCATCAAGCAGCTCCAGGCAAGAA
TCCTGGCTGTGGAAAGATACCTAAAGGATCAACAGCTCCTGGGGATTTGGGGTTGCTCTGGAAAACTCAT
TTGCACCACTGCTGTGCCTTGGAATGCTAGTTGGAGTAATAAATCTCTGGAACAGATTTGGAATCACACG
ACCTGGATGGAGTGGGACAGAGAAATTAACAATTACACAAGCTTAATACACTCCTTAATTGAAGAATCGC
AAAACCAGCAAGAAAAGAATGAACAAGAATTATTGGAATTAGATAAATGGGCAAGTTTGTGGAATTGGTT
TAACATAACAAATTGGCTGTGGTATATAAAATTATTCATAATGATAGTAGGAGGCTTGGTAGGTTTAAGA
ATAGTTTTTGCTGTACTTTCTATAGTGAATAGAGTTAGGCAGGGATATTCACCATTATCGTTTCAGACCC
ACCTCCCAACCCCGAGGGGACCCGACAGGCCCGAAGGAATAGAAGAAGAAGGTGGAGAGAGAGACAGAGA
CAGATCCATTCGATTAGTGAACGGATCTCGACGGTATCGCCGAATTCACAAATGGCAGTATTCATCCACA
ATTTTAAAAGAAAAGGGGGGATTGGGGGGTACAGTGCAGGGGAAAGAATAGTAGACATAATAGCAACAGA
CATACAAACTAAAGAATTACAAAAACAAATTACAAAAATTCAAAATTTTCGGGTTTATTACAGGGACAGC
AGAGATCCAGTTTGGACTAGACCGGTGGCCTCCACGGCCACTAGATTACTCCCTATCAGTGATAGAGAAC
GTATGAAGAGTTTACTCCCTATCAGTGATAGAGAACGTATGCAGACTTTACTCCCTATCAGTGATAGAGA
ACGTATAAGGAGTTTACTCCCTATCAGTGATAGAGAACGTATGACCAGTTTACTCCCTATCAGTGATAGA
GAACGTATCTACAGTTTACTCCCTATCAGTGATAGAGAACGTATATCCAGTTTACTCCCTATCAGTGATA
GAGAACGTATAAGCTTTAGGCGTGTACGGTGGGCGCCTATAAAAGCAGAGCTCGTTTAGTGAACCGTCAG
ATCGCCTGGAGCAATTCCACAACACTTTTGTCTTATACCAACTTTCCGTACCACTTCCTACCCTCGTAAA
GAAGTTCCTATTCCGAAGTTCCTATTCTTCAAAAGGTATAGGAACTTCGCTCGAGCCGCCACCATGGCAA
CTGAAGAGTTCATCATCCGCATCCCCCCATACCACTATATCCATGTGCTGGACCAGAACAGCAACGTGTC
CCGTGTGGAGGTCGGGCCAAAGACCTACATCCGGCAGGACAATGAGAGGGTACTGTTTGCCCCCATGCGC
ATGGTGACCGTCCCCCCACGTCACTACTGCACAGTGGCCAACCCTGTGTCTCGGGATGCCCAGGGCTTGG
TGCTGTTTGATGTCACAGGGCAAGTTCGGCTTCGCCACGCTGACCTCGAGATCCGGCTGGCCCAGGACCC
CTTCCCCCTGTACCCAGGGGAGGTGCTGGAAAAGGACATCACACCCCTGCAGGTGGTTCTGCCCAACACT
GCCCTCCATCTAAAGGCGCTGCTTGATTTTGAGGATAAAGATGGAGACAAGGTGGTGGCAGGAGATGAGT
GGCTTTTCGAGGGACCTGGCACGTACATCCCCCGGAAGGAAGTGGAGGTCGTGGAGATCATTCAGGCCAC
CATCATCAGGCAGAACCAGGCTCTGCGGCTCAGGGCCCGCAAGGAGTGCTGGGACCGGGACGGCAAGGAG
AGGGTGACAGGGGAAGAATGGCTGGTCACCACAGTAGGGGCGTACCTCCCAGCGGTGTTTGAGGAGGTTC
TGGATTTGGTGGACGCCGTCATCCTTACGGAAAAGACAGCCCTGCACCTCCGGGCTCGGCGGAACTTCCG
GGACTTCAGGGGAGTGTCCCGCCGCACTGGGGAGGAGTGGCTGGTAACAGTGCAGGACACAGAGGCCCAC
GTGCCAGATGTCCACGAGGAGGTGCTGGGGGTTGTGCCCATCACCACCCTGGGCCCCCACAACTACTGCG
TGATTCTCGACCCTGTCGGACCGGATGGCAAGAATCAGCTGGGGCAGAAGCGCGTGGTCAAGGGAGAGAA
GTCTTTTTTCCTCCAGCCAGGAGAGCAGCTGGAACAAGGCATCCAGGATGTGTATGTGCTGTCGGAGCAG
CAGGGGCTGCTGCTGAGGGCCCTGCAGCCCCTGGAGGAGGGGGAGGATGAGGAGAAGGTCTCACACCAGG
CTGGGGACCACTGGCTCATCCGCGGACCCCTGGAGTATGTGCCATCTGCCAAAGTGGAGGTGGTGGAGGA
GCGCCAGGCCATCCCTCTAGACGAGAACGAGGGCATCTATGTGCAGGATGTCAAGACCGGAAAGGTGCGC
GCTGTGATTGGAAGCACCTACATGCTGACCCAGGACGAAGTCCTGTGGGAGAAAGAGCTGCCTCCCGGGG
TGGAGGAGCTGCTGAACAAGGGGCAGGACCCTCTGGCAGACAGGGGTGAGAAGGACACAGCTAAGAGCCT
CCAGCCCTTGGCGCCCCGGAACAAGACCCGTGTGGTCAGCTACCGCGTGCCCCACAACGCTGCGGTGCAG
GTGTACGACTACCGAGAGAAGCGAGCCCGCGTGGTCTTCGGGCCTGAGCTGGTGTCGCTGGGTCCTGAGG
AGCAGTTCACAGTGTTGTCCCTCTCAGCTGGGCGGCCCAAGCGTCCCCATGCCCGCCGTGCGCTCTGCCT
GCTGCTGGGGCCTGACTTCTTCACAGACGTCATCACCATCGAAACGGCGGATCATGCCAGGCTGCAACTG
CAGCTGGCCTACAACTGGCACTTTGAGGTGAATGACCGGAAGGACCCCCAAGAGACGGCCAAGCTCTTTT
CAGTGCCAGACTTTGTAGGTGATGCCTGCAAAGCCATCGCATCCCGGGTGCGGGGGGCCGTGGCCTCTGT
CACTTTCGATGACTTCCATAAGAACTCAGCCCGCATCATTCGCACTGCTGTCTTTGGCTTTGAGACCTCG
GAAGCGAAGGGCCCCGATGGCATGGCCCTGCCCAGGCCCCGGGACCAGGCTGTCTTCCCCCAAAACGGGC
TGGTGGTCAGCAGTGTGGACGTGCAGTCAGTGGAGCCTGTGGATCAGAGGACCCGGGACGCCCTGCAACG
CAGCGTCCAGCTGGCCATCGAGATCACCACCAACTCCCAGGAAGCGGCGGCCAAGCATGAGGCTCAGAGA
CTGGAGCAGGAAGCCCGCGGCCGGCTTGAGCGGCAGAAGATCCTGGACCAGTCAGAAGCCGAGAAAGCTC
GCAAGGAACTTTTGGAGCTGGAGGCTCTGAGCATGGCCGTGGAGAGCACCGGGACTGCCAAGGCGGAGGC
CGAGTCCCGTGCGGAGGCAGCCCGGATTGAGGGAGAAGGGTCCGTGCTGCAGGCCAAGCTAAAAGCACAG
GCCTTGGCCATTGAAACGGAGGCTGAGCTCCAGAGGGTCCAGAAGGTCCGAGAGCTGGAACTGGTCTATG
CCCGGGCCCAGCTGGAGCTGGAGGTGAGCAAGGCTCAGCAGCTGGCTGAGGTGGAGGTGAAGAAGTTCAA
GCAGATGACAGAGGCCATAGGCCCCAGCACCATCAGGGACCTTGCTGTGGCTGGGCCTGAGATGCAGGTA
AAACTGCTCCAGTCCCTGGGCCTGAAATCAACCCTCATCACCGATGGCTCCACTCCCATCAACCTCTTCA
ACACAGCCTTTGGGCTGCTGGGGATGGGGCCCGAGGGTCAGCCCCTGGGCAGAAGGGTGGCCAGTGGGCC
CAGCCCTGGGGAGGGGATATCCCCCCAGTCTGCTCAGGCCCCTCAAGCTCCTGGAGACAACCACGTGGTG
CCTGTACTGCGGGGTGGTAGCCATCATCATCACCATCACTAAGCCCCTCTCCCTCCCCCCCCCCTAACGT
TACTGGCCGAAGCCGCTTGGAATAAGGCCGGTGTGCGTTTGTCTATATGTTATTTTCCACCATATTGCCG
TCTTTTGGCAATGTGAGGGCCCGGAAACCTGGCCCTGTCTTCTTGACGAGCATTCCTAGGGGTCTTTCCC
CTCTCGCCAAAGGAATGCAAGGTCTGTTGAATGTCGTGAAGGAAGCAGTTCCTCTGGAAGCTTCTTGAAG
ACAAACAACGTCTGTAGCGACCCTTTGCAGGCAGCGGAACCCCCCACCTGGCGACAGGTGCCTCTGCGGC
CAAAAGCCACGTGTATAAGATACACCTGCAAAGGCGGCACAACCCCAGTGCCACGTTGTGAGTTGGATAG
TTGTGGAAAGAGTCAAATGGCTCTCCTCAAGCGTATTCAACAAGGGGCTGAAGGATGCCCAGAAGGTACC
CCATTGTATGGGATCTGATCTGGGGCCTCGGTACACATGCTTTACATGTGTTTAGTCGAGGTTAAAAAAA
CGTCTAGGCCCCCCGAACCACGGGGACGTGGTTTTCCTTTGAAAAACACGATGATAATATGGCCACAACC
CTGGAATTCGCCACCATGGCCTCGCTCTACGTGGGGGACCTCCACCCCGACGTGACCGAGGCGATGCTCT
ACGAGAAGTTCAGCCCGGCCGGGCCCATCCTCTCCATCCGGGTCTGCAGGGACATGATCACCCGCCGCTC
CTTGGGCTACGCGTATGTGAACTTCCAGCAGCCGGCGGACGCGGAGCGTGCTTTGGACACCATGAATTTT
GATGTTATAAAGGGCAAGCCAGTACGCATCATGTGGTCTCAGCGTGATCCATCACTTCGCAAAAGTGGAG
TAGGCAACATATTCATTAAAAATCTGGACAAATCCATTGATAATAAAGCACTGTATGATACATTTTCTGC
TTTTGGTAACATCCTTTCATGTAAGGTGGTTTGTGATGAAAATGGTTCCAAGGGCTATGGATTTGTACAC
TTTGAGACGCAGGAAGCAGCTGAAAGAGCTATTGAAAAAATGAATGGAATGCTCCTAAATGATCGCAAAG
TATTTGTTGGACGATTTAAGTCTCGTAAAGAACGAGAAGCTGAACTTGGAGCTAGGGCAAAAGAATTCAC
CAATGTTTACATCAAGAATTTTGGAGAAGACATGGATGATGAGCGCCTTAAGGATCTCTTTGGCAAGTTT
GGGCCTGCCTTAAGTGTGAAAGTAATGACTGATGAAAGTGGAAAATCCAAAGGATTTGGATTTGTAAGCT
TTGAAAGGCATGAAGATGCACAGAAAGCTGTGGATGAGATGAACGGAAAGGAGCTCAATGGAAAACAAAT
TTATGTTGGTCGAGCTCAGAAAAAGGTGGAACGGCAGACGGAACTTAAGCGCAAATTTGAACAGATGAAA
CAAGATAGGATCACCAGATACCAGGGTGTTAATCTTTATGTGAAAAATCTTGATGATGGTATTGATGATG
AACGTCTCCGGAAAGAGTTTTCTCCATTTGGTACAATCACTAGTGCAAAGGTTATGATGGAGGGTGGTCG
CAGCAAAGGGTTTGGTTTTGTATGTTTCTCCTCCCCAGAAGAAGCCACTAAAGCAGTTACAGAAATGAAC
GGTAGAATTGTGGCCACAAAGCCATTGTATGTAGCTTTAGCTCAGCGCAAAGAAGAGCGCGGTGGTAGCG
TGTGCATCCAGCACTGGCAAGATGCCGTTCCTTGGACGGAATTGCTGTCTCTCCAGACGGAGGATGGTTT
CTGGAAGCTCACGCCCGAACTCGGACTCATATTGAACCTTAATACAAATGGGCTCCACTCCTTTCTGAAG
CAGAAAGGCATCCAGAGTCTCGGTGTTAAGGGCCGGGAGTGCCTTCTCGACCTCATAGCCACGATGCTCG
TGTTGCAATTTATCCGCACTAGGCTGGAAAAAGAGGGTATCGTATTCAAAAGTCTGATGAAAATGGACGA
CGCTAGTATAAGTAGAAACATCCCCTGGGCTTTTGAGGCCATCAAGCAGGCGAGTGAGTGGGTCAGGCGA
ACAGAGGGTCAGTACCCAAGCATATGTCCCCGACTGGAGTTGGGGAACGACTGGGATAGCGCAACCAAGC
AGCTCTTGGGTCTGCAACCAATTTCAACAGTGTCACCACTGCATCGAGTCCTGCATTACTCCCAGGGCTA
AGGATCCACCGGATCTAGATAACTGAGCGGCCGCCTAATCTTTTTCCCTCTGCCAAAAATTATGGGGACA
TCATGAAGCCCCTTGAGCATCTGACTTCTGGCTAATAAAGGAAATTTATTTTCATTGCAATAGTGTGTTG
GAATTTTTTGTGTCTCTCACTCGGAAGGACATATGGGAGGGCAAATCATTTAAAACATCAGAATGAGTAT
TTGGTTTAGAGTTTGGCAACATATGCCCATATGCTGGCTGCCATGAACAAAGGTTGGCTATAAAGAGGTC
ATCAGTATATGAAACAGCCCCCTGCTGTCCATTCCTTACATATGACTAGTAAGGATCTGCGATCGCTCCG
GTGCCCGTCAGTGGGCAGAGCGCACATCGCCCACAGTCCCCGAGAAGTTGGGGGGAGGGGTCGGCAATTG
AACGGGTGCCTAGAGAAGGTGGCGCGGGGTAAACTGGGAAAGTGATGTCGTGTACTGGCTCCGCCTTTTT
CCCGAGGGTGGGGGAGAACCGTATATAAGTGCAGTAGTCGCCGTGAACGTTCTTTTTCGCAACGGGTTTG
CCGCCAGAACACAGCTGAAGCTTCGAGGGGCTCGCATCTCTCCTTCACGCGCCCGCCGCCCTACCTGAGG
CCGCCATCCACGCCGGTTGAGTCGCGTTCTGCCGCCTCCCGCCTGTGGTGCCTCCTGAACTGCGTCCGCC
GTCTAGGTAAGTTTAAAGCTCAGGTCGAGACCGGGCCTTTGTCCGGCGCTCCCTTGGAGCCTACCTAGAC
TCAGCCGGCTCTCCACGCTTTGCCTGACCCTGCTTGCTCAACTCTACGTCTTTGTTTCGTTTTCTGTTCT
GCGCCGTTACAGATCCAAGCTGTGACCGGCGCCTACACCTGCAGCCAACGCCACCATGGTGTCTAAGGGC
GAAGAGCTGATTAAGGAGAACATGCACATGAAGCTGTACATGGAGGGCACCGTGAACAACCACCACTTCA
AGTGCACATCCGAGGGCGAAGGCAAGCCCTACGAGGGCACCCAGACCATGAGAATCAAGGTGGTCGAGGG
CGGCCCTCTCCCCTTCGCCTTCGACATCCTGGCTACCAGCTTCATGTACGGCAGCAGAACCTTCATCAAC
CACACCCAGGGCATCCCCGACTTCTTTAAGCAGTCCTTCCCTGAGGGCTTCACATGGGAGAGAGTCACCA
CATACGAAGACGGGGGCGTGCTGACCGCTACCCAGGACACCAGCCTCCAGGACGGCTGCCTCATCTACAA
CGTCAAGATCAGAGGGGTGAACTTCCCATCCAACGGCCCTGTGATGCAGAAGAAAACACTCGGCTGGGAG
GCCAACACCGAGATGCTGTACCCCGCTGACGGCGGCCTGGAAGGCAGAAGCGACATGGCCCTGAAGCTCG
TGGGCGGGGGCCACCTGATCTGCAACTTCAAGACCACATACAGATCCAAGAAACCCGCTAAGAACCTCAA
GATGCCCGGCGTCTACTATGTGGACCACAGACTGGAAAGAATCAAGGAGGCCGACAAAGAGACCTACGTC
GAGCAGCACGAGGTGGCTGTGGCCAGATACTGCGACCTCCCTAGCAAACTGGGGCACAAACTTAATGCTA
GCGAGGGCAGAGGAAGTCTGCTAACATGCGGTGACGTCGAGGAGAATCCTGGCCCAATGTCTAGACTGGA
CAAGAGCAAAGTCATAAACTCTGCTCTGGAATTACTCAATGAAGTCGGTATCGAAGGCCTGACGACAAGG
AAACTCGCTCAAAAGCTGGGAGTTGAGCAGCCTACCCTGTACTGGCACGTGAAGAACAAGCGGGCCCTGC
TCGATGCCCTGGCAATCGAGTGTCTGGACAGGCATCATACCCACTTCTGCCCCCTGGAAGGCGAGTCATG
GCAAGACTTTCTGCGGAACAACGCCAAGTCATTCCGCTGTGCTCTCCTCTCACATCGCGACGGGGCTAAA
GTGCATCTCGGCACCCGCCCAACAGAGAAACAGTACGAAACCCTGGAAAATCAGCTCGCGTTCCTGTGTC
AGCAAGGCTTCTCCCTGGAGAACGCACTGTACGCTCTGTCCGCCGTGGGCCACTTTACACTGGGCTGCGT
ATTGGAGGATCAGGAGCATCAAGTAGCAAAAGAGGAAAGAGAGACACCTACCACCGATTCTATGCCCCCA
CTTCTGAGACAAGCAATTGAGCTGTTCGACCATCAGGGAGCCGAACCTGCCTTCCTTTTCGGCCTGGAAC
TAATCATATGTGGCCTGGAGAAACAGCTAAAGTGCGAAAGCGGCGGGCCGGCCGACGCCCTTGACGATTT
TGACTTAGACATGCTCCCAGCCGATGCCCTTGACGACTTTGACCTTGATATGCTGCCTGCTGACGCTCTT
GACGATTTTGACCTTGACATGCTCCCCGGATGAGTCGACGATCCTAATCAACCTCTGGATTACAAAATTT
GTGAAAGATTGACTGGTATTCTTAACTATGTTGCTCCTTTTACGCTATGTGGATACGCTGCTTTAATGCC
TTTGTATCATGCTATTGCTTCCCGTATGGCTTTCATTTTCTCCTCCTTGTATAAATCCTGGTTGCTGTCT
CTTTATGAGGAGTTGTGGCCCGTTGTCAGGCAACGTGGCGTGGTGTGCACTGTGTTTGCTGACGCAACCC
CCACTGGTTGGGGCATTGCCACCACCTGTCAGCTCCTTTCCGGGACTTTCGCTTTCCCCCTCCCTATTGC
CACGGCGGAACTCATCGCCGCCTGCCTTGCCCGCTGCTGGACAGGGGCTCGGCTGTTGGGCACTGACAAT
TCCGTGGTGTTGTCGGGGAAATCATCGTCCTTTCCTTGGCTGCTCGCCTGTGTTGCCACCTGGATTCTGC
GCGGGACGTCCTTCTGCTACGTCCCTTCGGCCCTCAATCCAGCGGACCTTCCTTCCCGCGGCCTGCTGCC
GGCTCTGCGGCCTCTTCCGCGTCTTCGCCTTCGCCCTCAGACGAGTCGGATCTCCCTTTGGGCCGCCTCC
CCGCCTGAGATCCTTTAAGACCAATGACTTACAAGGCAGCTGTAGATCTTAGCCACTTTTTAAAAGAAAA
GGGGGGACTGGAAGGGCTAATTCACTCCCAACGAAGACAAGATCTGCTTTTTGCTTGTACTGGGTCTCTC
TGGTTAGACCAGATCTGAGCCTGGGAGCTCTCTGGCTAACTAGGGAACCCACTGCTTAAGCCTCAATAAA
GCTTGCCTTGAGTGCTTCAAGTAGTGTGTGCCCGTCTGTTGTGTGACTCTGGTAACTAGAGATCCCTCAG
ACCCTTTTAGTCAGTGTGGAAAATCTCTAGCAGTAGTAGTTCATGTCATCTTATTATTCAGTATTTATAA
CTTGCAAAGAAATGAATATCAGAGAGTGAGAGGCCCGGGTTAATTAAGGAAAGGGCTAGATCATTCTTGA
AGACGAAAGGGCCTCGTGATACGCCTATTTTTATAGGTTAATGTCATGATAATAATGGTTTCTTAGACGT
CAGGTGGCACTTTTCGGGGAAATGTGCGCGGAACCCCTATTTGTTTATTTTTCTAAATACATTCAAATAT
GTATCCGCTCATGAGACAATAACCCTGATAAATGCTTCAATAATATTGAAAAAGGAAGAGTATGAGTATT
CAACATTTCCGTGTCGCCCTTATTCCCTTTTTTGCGGCATTTTGCCTTCCTGTTTTTGCTCACCCAGAAA
CGCTGGTGAAAGTAAAAGATGCTGAAGATCAGTTGGGTGCACGAGTGGGTTACATCGAACTGGATCTCAA
CAGCGGTAAGATCCTTGAGAGTTTTCGCCCCGAAGAACGTTTTCCAATGATGAGCACTTTTAAAGTTCTG
CTATGTGGCGCGGTATTATCCCGTGTTGACGCCGGGCAAGAGCAACTCGGTCGCCGCATACACTATTCTC
AGAATGACTTGGTTGAGTACTCACCAGTCACAGAAAAGCATCTTACGGATGGCATGACAGTAAGAGAATT
ATGCAGTGCTGCCATAACCATGAGTGATAACACTGCGGCCAACTTACTTCTGACAACGATCGGAGGACCG
AAGGAGCTAACCGCTTTTTTGCACAACATGGGGGATCATGTAACTCGCCTTGATCGTTGGGAACCGGAGC
TGAATGAAGCCATACCAAACGACGAGCGTGACACCACGATGCCTGTAGCAATGGCAACAACGTTGCGCAA
ACTATTAACTGGCGAACTACTTACTCTAGCTTCCCGGCAACAATTAATAGACTGGATGGAGGCGGATAAA
GTTGCAGGACCACTTCTGCGCTCGGCCCTTCCGGCTGGCTGGTTTATTGCTGATAAATCTGGAGCCGGTG
AGCGTGGGTCTCGCGGTATCATTGCAGCACTGGGGCCAGATGGTAAGCCCTCCCGTATCGTAGTTATCTA
CACGACGGGGAGTCAGGCAACTATGGATGAACGAAATAGACAGATCGCTGAGATAGGTGCCTCACTGATT
AAGCATTGGTAACTGTCAGACCAAGTTTACTCATATATACTTTAGATTGATTTAAAACTTCATTTTTAAT
TTAAAAGGATCTAGGTGAAGATCCTTTTTGATAATCTCATGACCAAAATCCCTTAACGTGAGTTTTCGTT
CCACTGAGCGTCAGACCCCGTAGAAAAGATCAAAGGATCTTC
